Addgene plasmid #193823: pCDNA5/FRT/TO-[4xCox8]-ChemoG-NAD
Purpose: CMV overexpression of ChemoG-NAD in the mitochondria of mammalian cell lines
Depositing lab: Julien Hiblot. Depositing organization: Max Planck Institute for Medical Research. Publication: A general method for the development of multicolor biosensors with large dynamic ranges. Hellweg L, Edenhofer A, Barck L, Huppertz MC, Frei MS, Tarnawski M, Bergner A, Koch B, Johnsson K, Hiblot J. Nat Chem Biol. 2023 Jun 8. doi: 10.1038/s41589-023-01350-1. PubMed 37291200.
Backbone
  Vector backbone: pcDNA5/FRT/TO
  Backbone size w/o insert (bp): 5000
  Vector type: Mammalian Expression
  Selectable markers: Hygromycin
Growth in bacteria
  Bacterial resistance: Ampicillin, 100 μg/mL
  Growth temperature: 37°C
  Growth strain: DH5alpha
  Copy number: High Copy
Gene/Insert
  Gene/Insert name: [4xCox8]-ChemoG-NAD
  Species: Synthetic
  Insert size (bp): 2900
  Mutation: EGFP:A206K, T225R; HT7: L271E
  Promoter: CMV
  Cloning method: Gibson Cloning
Terms and licenses: Academic/Nonprofit Terms; Industry Terms: Not Available to Industry
How to cite: pCDNA5/FRT/TO-[4xCox8]-ChemoG-NAD was a gift from Julien Hiblot (Addgene plasmid # 193823 ; http://n2t.net/addgene:193823 ; RRID:Addgene_193823)
