[The description below was written by a language model from this plasmid's Addgene catalogue record and pLannotate feature annotations shown in this document.]
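Description:
pCDNA5/FRT/TO-[4xCox8]-ChemoG-NAD is a mammalian expression plasmid of about 8 kb built on the pcDNA5/FRT/TO backbone to express the ChemoG-NAD biosensor in the mitochondria of mammalian cell lines. It is propagated in E. coli as a high-copy plasmid through a ColE1/pUC-type origin with an ampicillin resistance gene. Small fragments of f1 ori, lac regulatory sequence and a ble reading frame are also annotated and appear to be backbone remnants. For mammalian cells the backbone provides an FRT site placed directly upstream of a hygromycin resistance coding sequence with an SV40 poly(A) signal. No complete promoter is annotated before HygR. This fits the usual Flp-In design, in which FLP-mediated integration at a genomic FRT site places the marker behind a resident promoter and allows hygromycin selection of isogenic stable lines.

The synthetic insert, assembled by Gibson cloning, is driven by the CMV enhancer/promoter followed by short tet operator-like matches, the "TO" element of the backbone. This element makes expression tetracycline-inducible in cells that express the Tet repressor and constitutive in cells that do not. The open reading frame starts with four tandem copies of the human COX8 mitochondrial presequence, which direct import into the mitochondrial matrix. These are followed by an EGFP-derived green fluorescent protein carrying A206K and T225R, a fragment matching the NAD-dependent DNA ligase LigA of Thermus thermophilus, and HaloTag7 carrying L271E, ending at a bGH poly(A) signal. The ligase fragment presumably serves as the NAD-sensing domain, positioned between the fluorescent protein and the HaloTag, which covalently binds chloroalkane-linked fluorophores. The associated publication describes multicolor biosensors with large dynamic ranges, but the record does not spell out the readout mechanism.
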