Features (pLannotate 1.2.2; 27 found; start..end, strand, type, name):
     28..80      -  misc_feature   bom (fragment): basis of mobility region from pBR322
    235..614     +  enhancer       CMV enhancer: human cytomegalovirus immediate early enhancer
    615..818     +  promoter       CMV promoter: human cytomegalovirus (CMV) immediate early promoter
    820..839     +  promoter       PLtetO-1 promoter (fragment): modified phage lambda PL promoter with tet operator sites (Lutz and Bujard, 1997)
    841..860     +  promoter       PLtetO-1 promoter (fragment): modified phage lambda PL promoter with tet operator sites (Lutz and Bujard, 1997)
    868..901     +  promoter       TRE3GV promoter (fragment): 3rd-generation Tet-responsive promoter that can be activated by binding of Tet-On® 3G, optimized for retroviral and lentiviral vectors
    984..1058    +  CDS            COX8 presequence: mitochondrial presequence of human cytochrome c oxidase subunit VIII (Rizutto et al., 1989)
   1069..1142    +  CDS            COX8 presequence (fragment): mitochondrial presequence of human cytochrome c oxidase subunit VIII (Rizutto et al., 1989)
   1179..1228    +  CDS            COX8 presequence (fragment): mitochondrial presequence of human cytochrome c oxidase subunit VIII (Rizutto et al., 1989)
   1245..1316    +  CDS            COX8 presequence: mitochondrial presequence of human cytochrome c oxidase subunit VIII (Rizutto et al., 1989)
   1350..2060    +  CDS            P4-1: P4-1 is a basic (constitutively fluorescent) green fluorescent protein published in 1996, derived from Aequorea victoria.
   2046..3008    +  CDS            ligA (fragment): DNLJ_THET8 - Also known as lig, ligT. Experimental evidence at protein level: Swiss-Prot protein existence level 1. DNA ligase that catalyzes the formation of phosphodiester linkages between 5'-phosphoryl and 3'-hydroxyl groups in double- stranded DNA using NAD as a coenzyme and as the energy source for the reaction. It is essential for DNA replication and repair of damaged DNA. From Thermus thermophilus (strain ATCC 27634 / DSM 579 / HB8).
   3015..3895    +  CDS            HaloTag® (fragment): modified bacterial dehalogenase that forms covalent bonds with chloroalkane derivatives
   3937..4161    +  polyA_signal   bGH poly(A) signal: bovine growth hormone polyadenylation signal
   4165..4186    +  promoter       SV40 promoter (fragment): SV40 enhancer and early promoter
   4207..4440    +  rep_origin     f1 ori (fragment) (sequence partly withheld): f1 bacteriophage origin of replication; arrow indicates direction of (+) strand synthesis
   4445..4492    +  protein_bind   FRT: FLP-mediated recombination occurs in the 8-bp core sequence TCTAGAAA (Turan and Bode, 2011). FLP recombinase from the Saccharomyces cerevisiae 2μ plasmid
   4500..5522    +  CDS            HygR: aminoglycoside phosphotransferase from E. coli; aph(4)-Ia; confers resistance to hygromycin
   5532..5657    +  CDS            ble (fragment): BLE_KLEPN - Experimental evidence at protein level: Swiss-Prot protein existence level 1. Binding protein with a strong affinity to the bleomycin family of antibiotics. Binds to CL990; an antimitotic-antibiotic compound. From Klebsiella pneumoniae.
   5652..5773    +  polyA_signal   SV40 poly(A) signal: SV40 polyadenylation signal
   5846..5862    -  protein_bind   lac operator: The lac repressor binds to the lac operator to inhibit transcription in E. coli. This inhibition can be relieved by adding lactose or isopropyl-β-D-thiogalactopyranoside (IPTG). lac repressor encoded by lacI
   5870..5900    -  promoter       lac promoter: promoter for the E. coli lac operon
   5915..5936    -  protein_bind   CAP binding site: CAP binding activates transcription in the presence of cAMP. E. coli catabolite activator protein
   5949..6041    -  CDS            lacI (fragment): lac repressor; lacI; The lac repressor binds to the lac operator to inhibit transcription in E. coli. This inhibition can be relieved by adding lactose or isopropyl-β-D-thiogalactopyranoside (IPTG).
   6224..6812    -  rep_origin     ori: high-copy-number ColE1/pMB1/pBR322/pUC origin of replication
   6983..7843    -  CDS            AmpR: β-lactamase; bla; confers resistance to ampicillin, carbenicillin, and related antibiotics
   7844..7948    -  promoter       AmpR promoter: bla
>Addgene plasmid #193823 | pCDNA5/FRT/TO-[4xCox8]-ChemoG-NAD | addgene full sequence | sequence record 381950 | Addgene NGS Result
GACGGATCGGGAGATCTCCCGATCCCCTATGGTGCACTCTCAGTACAATCTGCTCTGATGCCGCATAGTT
AAGCCAGTATCTGCTCCCTGCTTGTGTGTTGGAGGTCGCTGAGTAGTGCGCGAGCAAAATTTAAGCTACA
ACAAGGCAAGGCTTGACCGACAATTGCATGAAGAATCTGCTTAGGGTTAGGCGTTTTGCGCTGCTTCGCG
ATGTACGGGCCAGATATACGCGTTGACATTGATTATTGACTAGTTATTAATAGTAATCAATTACGGGGTC
ATTAGTTCATAGCCCATATATGGAGTTCCGCGTTACATAACTTACGGTAAATGGCCCGCCTGGCTGACCG
CCCAACGACCCCCGCCCATTGACGTCAATAATGACGTATGTTCCCATAGTAACGCCAATAGGGACTTTCC
ATTGACGTCAATGGGTGGAGTATTTACGGTAAACTGCCCACTTGGCAGTACATCAAGTGTATCATATGCC
AAGTACGCCCCCTATTGACGTCAATGACGGTAAATGGCCCGCCTGGCATTATGCCCAGTACATGACCTTA
TGGGACTTTCCTACTTGGCAGTACATCTACGTATTAGTCATCGCTATTACCATGGTGATGCGGTTTTGGC
AGTACATCAATGGGCGTGGATAGCGGTTTGACTCACGGGGATTTCCAAGTCTCCACCCCATTGACGTCAA
TGGGAGTTTGTTTTGGCACCAAAATCAACGGGACTTTCCAAAATGTCGTAACAACTCCGCCCCATTGACG
CAAATGGGCGGTAGGCGTGTACGGTGGGAGGTCTATATAAGCAGAGCTCTCCCTATCAGTGATAGAGATC
TCCCTATCAGTGATAGAGATCGTCGACGAGCTCGTTTAGTGAACCGTCAGATCGCCTGGAGACGCCATCC
ACGCTGTTTTGACCTCCATAGAAGACACCGGGACCGATCCAGCCTCCGGACTCTAGCGTTTAAACTTACC
ACCATGTCCGTCCTGACGCCGCTGCTGCTGCGGGGCTTGACAGGCTCGGCCCGGCGGCTCCCAGTGCCGC
GCGCCAAGATCCATTCGTTGTCCGTCCTGACGCCGCTGCTGCTGCGGGGCTTGACAGGCTCGGCCCGGCG
GCTCCCAGTGCCGCGCGCCAAGATCCATTCGTTGGGAGGCAGCGTGCTCACCCCACTCCTGCTGCGGGGC
TTGACAGGCTCGGCCCGGCGGCTCCCAGTGCCGCGCGCTAAAATTCACAGCCTCTCCGTCCTGACGCCGC
TGCTGCTGCGGGGCTTGACAGGCTCGGCCCGGCGGCTCCCAGTGCCGCGCGCCAAGATCCATTCGTTGGG
AGGCAGCGGAGGCAGCGTGAGCAAGGGCGAGGAGCTGTTCACCGGGGTGGTGCCCATCCTGGTCGAGCTG
GACGGCGACGTAAACGGCCACAAGTTCAGCGTATCCGGCGAGGGCGAGGGCGATGCCACCTACGGCAAGC
TGACCCTGAAGTTCATCTGCACCACCGGCAAGCTGCCCGTGCCCTGGCCCACCCTCGTGACCACCCTGAC
CTACGGCGTGCAGTGCTTCAGCCGCTACCCCGACCACATGAAGCAGCACGACTTCTTCAAGTCCGCCATG
CCCGAAGGCTACGTCCAGGAGCGCACCATCTTCTTCAAGGACGACGGCAACTACAAGACCCGCGCCGAGG
TGAAGTTCGAGGGCGACACCCTGGTGAACCGCATCGAGCTGAAGGGCATCGACTTCAAGGAGGACGGCAA
CATCCTGGGGCACAAGCTGGAGTACAACTACAACAGCCACAACGTCTATATCATGGCCGACAAGCAGAAG
AACGGCATCAAGGTGAACTTCAAGATCCGCCACAACATCGAGGACGGCAGCGTGCAGCTCGCCGACCACT
ACCAGCAGAACACCCCCATCGGCGACGGCCCCGTGCTGCTGCCCGACAACCACTACCTGAGCACCCAGTC
CAAACTGAGCAAAGACCCCAACGAGAAGCGCGATCACATGGTCCTGCTGGAGTTCGTGCGCGCCGCCGGG
ATCACTGGTGGCACCATGACACTGGAAGAAGCTCGTAAACGTGTAAACGAACTTCGTGATCTGATCCGTT
ATCACAATTACCGGTACTACGTGTTGGCCGACCCCGAGATTAGCGATGCAGAGTACGATCGTCTGCTGCG
CGAACTGAAGGAGTTGGAGGAACGTTTTCCTGAGCTCAAATCGCCGGATTCACCGACATTACAAGTGGGC
GCACGGCCGCTGGAAGCCACGTTCCGTCCCGTGCGCCATCCGACACGCATGTACAGTCTGGATAACGCAT
TCAACTTGGATGAACTGAAAGCCTTTGAGGAACGTATCGAACGCGCGCTCGGGCGCAAAGGTCCGTTCGC
CTATACAGTTGAACATCTAGTGGATGGCCTGAGCGTCAACTTATATTACGAAGAAGGAGTGTTGGTTTAC
GGCGCAACGCGTGGCGACGGTGAAGTGGGTGAGGAAGTTACTCAAAATTTACTCACCATCCCGACTATTC
CACGCCGTCTGAAAGGTGTCCCGGAACGCCTCGAGGTGCGTGGCGAAGTGTACATGCCGATTGAGGCGTT
TCTGCGCCTGAATGAAGAACTGGAGGAACGTGGCGAGCGCATTTTTAAAAATCCGCGTAACGCTGCAGCA
GGCAGCTTGCGCCAGAAAGATCCGCGCATTACGGCTAAGCGTGGTTTGCGCGCAACCTTCTGGGCGTTAG
GTCTGGGTCTCGAAGAGGTGGAGCGTGAAGGAGTAGCGACTCAATTTGCGTTGCTGCATTGGCTCAAAGA
GAAAGGGTTCCCGGTCGAACACGGATATGCACGTGCCGTTGGGGCGGAAGGCGTGGAGGCGGTTTATCAG
GACTGGCTGAAAAAACGCCGTGCGCTGCCGTTTGAGGCGAATGGAGTTGCGGTCAAACTGGATGAACTTG
CCCTGTGGCGTGAACTGGGATACACCGCGCGTGCACCGCGTTTTGCCATTGCGTACAAGTTCCCTTCTGG
CGGTATCGGTACTGGCTTTCCATTCGACCCCCATTATGTGGAAGTCCTGGGCGAGCGCATGCACTACGTC
GATGTTGGTCCGCGCGATGGCACCCCTGTGCTGTTCCTGCACGGTAACCCGACCTCCTCCTACGTGTGGC
GCAACATCATCCCGCATGTTGCACCGACCCATCGCTGCATTGCTCCAGACCTGATCGGTATGGGCAAATC
CGACAAACCAGACCTGGGTTATTTCTTCGACGACCACGTCCGCTTCATGGATGCCTTCATCGAAGCCCTG
GGTCTGGAAGAGGTCGTCCTGGTCATTCACGACTGGGGCTCCGCTCTGGGTTTCCACTGGGCCAAGCGCA
ATCCAGAGCGCGTCAAAGGTATTGCATTTATGGAGTTCATCCGCCCTATCCCGACCTGGGACGAATGGCC
AGAATTTGCCCGCGAGACCTTCCAGGCCTTCCGCACCACCGACGTCGGCCGCAAGCTGATCATCGATCAG
AACGTTTTTATCGAGGGTACGCTGCCGATGGGTGTCGTCCGCCCGCTGACTGAAGTCGAGATGGACCATT
ACCGCGAGCCGTTCCTGAATCCTGTTGACCGCGAGCCACTGTGGCGCTTCCCAAACGAGCTGCCAATCGC
CGGTGAGCCAGCGAACATCGTCGCGCTGGTCGAAGAATACATGGACTGGCTGCACCAGTCCCCTGTCCCG
AAGCTGCTGTTCTGGGGCACCCCAGGCGTTCTGATCCCACCGGCCGAAGCCGCTCGCCTGGCCAAAAGCC
TGCCTAACTGCAAGGCTGTGGACATCGGCCCGGGTGAAAATCTGCTGCAAGAAGACAACCCGGACCTGAT
CGGCAGCGAGATCGCGCGCTGGCTGTCTACTCTGGAGATTTCCGGTTAATCTAGAGGGCCCGTTTAAACC
CGCTGATCAGCCTCGACTGTGCCTTCTAGTTGCCAGCCATCTGTTGTTTGCCCCTCCCCCGTGCCTTCCT
TGACCCTGGAAGGTGCCACTCCCACTGTCCTTTCCTAATAAAATGAGGAAATTGCATCGCATTGTCTGAG
TAGGTGTCATTCTATTCTGGGGGGTGGGGTGGGGCAGGACAGCAAGGGGGAGGATTGGGAAGACAATAGC
AGGCATGCTGGGGATGCGGTGGGCTCTATGGCTTCTGAGGCGGAAAGAACCAGCTGGGGCTCTAGGGGGT
ATCCCC
[124 nt withheld, positions 4207-4330]
C
[91 nt withheld, positions 4332-4422]
AGGGTGATGGTTCACGTACCTAGAAGTTCCTATTCCGAAGTTCCTATTCTCTAGAAAGTATAGGAACTTC
CTTGGCCAAAAAGCCTGAACTCACCGCGACGTCTGTCGAGAAGTTTCTGATCGAAAAGTTCGACAGCGTC
TCCGACCTGATGCAGCTCTCGGAGGGCGAAGAATCTCGTGCTTTCAGCTTCGATGTAGGAGGGCGTGGAT
ATGTCCTGCGGGTAAATAGCTGCGCCGATGGTTTCTACAAAGATCGTTATGTTTATCGGCACTTTGCATC
GGCCGCGCTCCCGATTCCGGAAGTGCTTGACATTGGGGAATTCAGCGAGAGCCTGACCTATTGCATCTCC
CGCCGTGCACAGGGTGTCACGTTGCAAGACCTGCCTGAAACCGAACTGCCCGCTGTTCTGCAGCCGGTCG
CGGAGGCCATGGATGCGATCGCTGCGGCCGATCTTAGCCAGACGAGCGGGTTCGGCCCATTCGGACCGCA
AGGAATCGGTCAATACACTACATGGCGTGATTTCATATGCGCGATTGCTGATCCCCATGTGTATCACTGG
CAAACTGTGATGGACGACACCGTCAGTGCGTCCGTCGCGCAGGCTCTCGATGAGCTGATGCTTTGGGCCG
AGGACTGCCCCGAAGTCCGGCACCTCGTGCACGCGGATTTCGGCTCCAACAATGTCCTGACGGACAATGG
CCGCATAACAGCGGTCATTGACTGGAGCGAGGCGATGTTCGGGGATTCCCAATACGAGGTCGCCAACATC
TTCTTCTGGAGGCCGTGGTTGGCTTGTATGGAGCAGCAGACGCGCTACTTCGAGCGGAGGCATCCGGAGC
TTGCAGGATCGCCGCGGCTCCGGGCGTATATGCTCCGCATTGGTCTTGACCAACTCTATCAGAGCTTGGT
TGACGGCAATTTCGATGATGCAGCTTGGGCGCAGGGTCGATGCGACGCAATCGTCCGATCCGGAGCCGGG
ACTGTCGGGCGTACACAAATCGCCCGCAGAAGCGCGGCCGTCTGGACCGATGGCTGTGTAGAAGTACTCG
CCGATAGTGGAAACCGACGCCCCAGCACTCGTCCGAGGGCAAAGGAATAGCACGTACTACGAGATTTCGA
TTCCACCGCCGCCTTCTATGAAAGGTTGGGCTTCGGAATCGTTTTCCGGGACGCCGGCTGGATGATCCTC
CAGCGCGGGGATCTCATGCTGGAGTTCTTCGCCCACCCCAACTTGTTTATTGCAGCTTATAATGGTTACA
AATAAAGCAATAGCATCACAAATTTCACAAATAAAGCATTTTTTTCACTGCATTCTAGTTGTGGTTTGTC
CAAACTCATCAATGTATCTTATCATGTCTGTATACCGTCGACCTCTAGCTAGAGCTTGGCGTAATCATGG
TCATAGCTGTTTCCTGTGTGAAATTGTTATCCGCTCACAATTCCACACAACATACGAGCCGGAAGCATAA
AGTGTAAAGCCTGGGGTGCCTAATGAGTGAGCTAACTCACATTAATTGCGTTGCGCTCACTGCCCGCTTT
CCAGTCGGGAAACCTGTCGTGCCAGCTGCATTAATGAATCGGCCAACGCGCGGGGAGAGGCGGTTTGCGT
ATTGGGCGCTCTTCCGCTTCCTCGCTCACTGACTCGCTGCGCTCGGTCGTTCGGCTGCGGCGAGCGGTAT
CAGCTCACTCAAAGGCGGTAATACGGTTATCCACAGAATCAGGGGATAACGCAGGAAAGAACATGTGAGC
AAAAGGCCAGCAAAAGGCCAGGAACCGTAAAAAGGCCGCGTTGCTGGCGTTTTTCCATAGGCTCCGCCCC
CCTGACGAGCATCACAAAAATCGACGCTCAAGTCAGAGGTGGCGAAACCCGACAGGACTATAAAGATACC
AGGCGTTTCCCCCTGGAAGCTCCCTCGTGCGCTCTCCTGTTCCGACCCTGCCGCTTACCGGATACCTGTC
CGCCTTTCTCCCTTCGGGAAGCGTGGCGCTTTCTCATAGCTCACGCTGTAGGTATCTCAGTTCGGTGTAG
GTCGTTCGCTCCAAGCTGGGCTGTGTACACGAACCCCCCGTTCAGCCCGACCGCTGCGCCTTATCCGGTA
ACTATCGTCTTGAGTCCAACCCGGTAAGACACGACTTATCGCCACTGGCAGCAGCCACTGGTAACAGGAT
TAGCAGAGCGAGGTATGTAGGCGGTGCTACAGAGTTCTTGAAGTGGTGGCCTAACTACGGCTACACTAGA
AGAACAGTATTTGGTATCTGCGCTCTGCTGAAGCCAGTTACCTTCGGAAAAAGAGTTGGTAGCTCTTGAT
CCGGCAAACAAACCACCGCTGGTAGCGGTGGTTTTTTTGTTTGCAAGCAGCAGATTACGCGCAGAAAAAA
AGGATCTCAAGAAGATCCTTTGATCTTTTCTACGGGGTCTGACGCTCAGTGGAACGAAAACTCACGTTAA
GGGATTTTGGTCATGAGATTATCAAAAAGGATCTTCACCTAGATCCTTTTAAATTAAAAATGAAGTTTTA
AATCAATCTAAAGTATATATGAGTAAACTTGGTCTGACAGTTACCAATGCTTAATCAGTGAGGCACCTAT
CTCAGCGATCTGTCTATTTCGTTCATCCATAGTTGCCTGACTCCCCGTCGTGTAGATAACTACGATACGG
GAGGGCTTACCATCTGGCCCCAGTGCTGCAATGATACCGCGAGACCCACGCTCACCGGCTCCAGATTTAT
CAGCAATAAACCAGCCAGCCGGAAGGGCCGAGCGCAGAAGTGGTCCTGCAACTTTATCCGCCTCCATCCA
GTCTATTAATTGTTGCCGGGAAGCTAGAGTAAGTAGTTCGCCAGTTAATAGTTTGCGCAACGTTGTTGCC
ATTGCTACAGGCATCGTGGTGTCACGCTCGTCGTTTGGTATGGCTTCATTCAGCTCCGGTTCCCAACGAT
CAAGGCGAGTTACATGATCCCCCATGTTGTGCAAAAAAGCGGTTAGCTCCTTCGGTCCTCCGATCGTTGT
CAGAAGTAAGTTGGCCGCAGTGTTATCACTCATGGTTATGGCAGCACTGCATAATTCTCTTACTGTCATG
CCATCCGTAAGATGCTTTTCTGTGACTGGTGAGTACTCAACCAAGTCATTCTGAGAATAGTGTATGCGGC
GACCGAGTTGCTCTTGCCCGGCGTCAATACGGGATAATACCGCGCCACATAGCAGAACTTTAAAAGTGCT
CATCATTGGAAAACGTTCTTCGGGGCGAAAACTCTCAAGGATCTTACCGCTGTTGAGATCCAGTTCGATG
TAACCCACTCGTGCACCCAACTGATCTTCAGCATCTTTTACTTTCACCAGCGTTTCTGGGTGAGCAAAAA
CAGGAAGGCAAAATGCCGCAAAAAAGGGAATAAGGGCGACACGGAAATGTTGAATACTCATACTCTTCCT
TTTTCAATATTATTGAAGCATTTATCAGGGTTATTGTCTCATGAGCGGATACATATTTGAATGTATTTAG
AAAAATAAACAAATAGGGGTTCCGCGCACATTTCCCCGAAAAGTGCCACCTGACGTC
